Addgene plasmid #130718: pET51b(+)_SNAP-p24
Purpose: Plasmid encoding the bacterial expression of a SNAP-fusion of p24 HIV Capsid protein
Depositing lab: Kai Johnsson. Depositing organization: Max Planck Institute for Medical Research. Publication: Chemogenetic Control of Nanobodies. Farrants H, Tarnawski M, Muller TG, Otsuka S, Hiblot J, Koch B, Kueblbeck M, Krausslich HG, Ellenberg J, Johnsson K. Nat Methods. 2020 Feb 17. pii: 10.1038/s41592-020-0746-7. doi: 10.1038/s41592-020-0746-7. PubMed 32066961.
Backbone
  Vector backbone: pET51-b(+)
  Backbone manufacturer: Novagen
  Backbone size w/o insert (bp): 5218
  Total vector size (bp): 6433
  Vector type: Bacterial Expression
Growth in bacteria
  Bacterial resistance: Ampicillin, 100 μg/mL
  Growth temperature: 37°C
  Growth strain: DH5alpha
  Copy number: Low Copy
Gene/Insert
  Gene/Insert name: SNAP-Tag-p24 (alt name: P24 HIV Capsid protein fused to SNAP-Tag)
  Species: Synthetic
  Insert size (bp): 1371
  Mutation: Deleted first Met, Ala and Last Ser from the Enhancer nanobody
  Tag / fusion protein: Hisx10 (C terminal on insert); StrepTag (N terminal on insert)
Terms and licenses: Academic/Nonprofit Terms; Industry Terms: Not Available to Industry
How to cite: pET51b(+)_SNAP-p24 was a gift from Kai Johnsson (Addgene plasmid # 130718 ; http://n2t.net/addgene:130718 ; RRID:Addgene_130718)
