[The description below was written by a language model from this plasmid's Addgene catalogue record and pLannotate feature annotations shown in this document.]
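Description:
pET51b(+)_SNAP-p24 is a bacterial expression plasmid built on the Novagen pET51-b(+) backbone (about 6.4 kb in total) for producing the HIV-1 capsid protein p24 as a SNAP-tag fusion in E. coli. It is maintained through a pBR322/ColE1-type origin accompanied by the rop gene and the bom region, which matches its catalogue listing as a low-copy plasmid, and it is selected with ampicillin via the β-lactamase gene. An f1 origin is also present, along with residual tetracycline-resistance fragments that are non-functional backbone remnants.

The expression cassette follows the standard pET design: a T7 promoter with an adjacent lac operator, the T7 gene 10 ribosome binding site and a T7 terminator, with a plasmid-borne lacI gene supplying repressor. Transcription therefore depends on a host providing T7 RNA polymerase and is induced with IPTG. The open reading frame begins with an N-terminal Strep-Tag II, followed by the SNAP-tag, which the annotation software identifies as a fragment of human MGMT because SNAP-tag is an engineered derivative of that alkyltransferase and covalently reacts with benzylguanine-linked substrates. This is fused to a fragment of HIV-1 gag corresponding to p24. The catalogue lists a C-terminal 10xHis tag, which is not separately annotated in the feature tables; the two tags would permit tandem affinity purification. The short "SET1" hit just before the terminator is probably an annotation artefact. The recorded mutation note refers to an "Enhancer nanobody", which does not match this insert and may have been carried over from a related entry. The depositor and sequencing-derived records differ by only three nucleotides and show the same features. The purified fusion provides a labelable or immobilisable p24 antigen, deposited in connection with work on chemogenetic control of nanobodies.
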