Features (pLannotate 1.2.2; 20 found; start..end, strand, type, name):
    183..374     -  CDS            rop: Rop protein, which maintains plasmids at low copy number; rop
    391..771     +  CDS            YPB1_ECOLX: Protein predicted: Swiss-Prot protein existence level 4. From Escherichia coli.
    833..897     -  CDS            TcR (fragment): tetracycline efflux protein; tet; confers resistance to tetracycline
    912..933     -  protein_bind   CAP binding site: CAP binding activates transcription in the presence of cAMP. E. coli catabolite activator protein
    946..2028    -  CDS            lacI: lac repressor; lacI; The lac repressor binds to the lac operator to inhibit transcription in E. coli. This inhibition can be relieved by adding lactose or isopropyl-β-D-thiogalactopyranoside (IPTG).
   2029..2106    -  promoter       lacI promoter: lacI
   2114..2393    -  CDS            TcR (fragment): tetracycline efflux protein; tet; confers resistance to tetracycline
   2419..2437    +  promoter       T7 promoter: promoter for bacteriophage T7 RNA polymerase
   2438..2462    +  protein_bind   lac operator: The lac repressor binds to the lac operator to inhibit transcription in E. coli. This inhibition can be relieved by adding lactose or isopropyl-β-D-thiogalactopyranoside (IPTG). lac repressor encoded by lacI
   2477..2499    +  RBS            RBS: efficient ribosome binding site from bacteriophage T7 gene 10 (Olins and Rangwala, 1989)
   2515..2538    +  CDS            Strep-Tag II: peptide that binds Strep-Tactin®, an engineered form of streptavidin
   2569..3114    +  CDS            MGMT (fragment): MGMT_HUMAN - Experimental evidence at protein level: Swiss-Prot protein existence level 1. Involved in the cellular defense against the biological effects of O6-methylguanine (O6-MeG) and O4-methylthymine (O4-MeT) in DNA. Repairs the methylated nucleobase in DNA by stoichiometrically transferring the methyl group to a cysteine residue in the enzyme. This is a suicide reaction: the enzyme is irreversibly inactivated. From Homo sapiens (Human).
   3120..3814    +  CDS            HIV-1 gag (fragment) (sequence partly withheld): gag protein from human immunodeficiency virus 1; gag
   3885..3902    +  CDS            SET1 (fragment): solubility-enhancement tag derived from T7 phage gene 10B
   3910..3957    +  terminator     T7 terminator: transcription terminator for bacteriophage T7 RNA polymerase
   3994..4449    +  rep_origin     f1 ori (sequence partly withheld): f1 bacteriophage origin of replication; arrow indicates direction of (+) strand synthesis
   4564..5424    -  CDS            AmpR: β-lactamase; bla; confers resistance to ampicillin, carbenicillin, and related antibiotics
   5425..5517    -  promoter       AmpR promoter: bla
   5598..6186    +  rep_origin     ori: high-copy-number ColE1/pMB1/pBR322/pUC origin of replication
   6372..81      -  misc_feature   bom (across the origin): basis of mobility region from pBR322
>Addgene plasmid #130718 | pET51b(+)_SNAP-p24 | depositor full sequence | sequence record 250211 | pET51b(+)_SNAP-p24 sequence 6433 bps
TCTCAGTACAATCTGCTCTGATGCCGCATAGTTAAGCCAGTATACACTCCGCTATCGCTACGTGACTGGG
TCATGGCTGCGCCCCGACACCCGCCAACACCCGCTGACGCGCCCTGACGGGCTTGTCTGCTCCCGGCATC
CGCTTACAGACAAGCTGTGACCGTCTCCGGGAGCTGCATGTGTCAGAGGTTTTCACCGTCATCACCGAAA
CGCGCGAGGCAGCTGCGGTAAAGCTCATCAGCGTGGTCGTGAAGCGATTCACAGATGTCTGCCTGTTCAT
CCGCGTCCAGCTCGTTGAGTTTCTCCAGAAGCGTTAATGTCTGGCTTCTGATAAAGCGGGCCATGTTAAG
GGCGGTTTTTTCCTGTTTGGTCACTGATGCCTCCGTGTAAGGGGGATTTCTGTTCATGGGGGTAATGATA
CCGATGAAACGAGAGAGGATGCTCACGATACGGGTTACTGATGATGAACATGCCCGGTTACTGGAACGTT
GTGAGGGTAAACAACTGGCGGTATGGATGCGGCGGGACCAGAGAAAAATCACTCAGGGTCAATGCCAGCG
CTTCGTTAATACAGATGTAGGTGTTCCACAGGGTAGCCAGCAGCATCCTGCGATGCAGATCCGGAACATA
ATGGTGCAGGGCGCTGACTTCCGCGTTTCCAGACTTTACGAAACACGGAAACCGAAGACCATTCATGTTG
TTGCTCAGGTCGCAGACGTTTTGCAGCAGCAGTCGCTTCACGTTCGCTCGCGTATCGGTGATTCATTCTG
CTAACCAGTAAGGCAACCCCGCCAGCCTAGCCGGGTCCTCAACGACAGGAGCACGATCATGCTAGTCATG
CCCCGCGCCCACCGGAAGGAGCTGACTGGGTTGAAGGCTCTCAAGGGCATCGGTCGAGATCCCGGTGCCT
AATGAGTGAGCTAACTTACATTAATTGCGTTGCGCTCACTGCCCGCTTTCCAGTCGGGAAACCTGTCGTG
CCAGCTGCATTAATGAATCGGCCAACGCGCGGGGAGAGGCGGTTTGCGTATTGGGCGCCAGGGTGGTTTT
TCTTTTCACCAGTGAGACGGGCAACAGCTGATTGCCCTTCACCGCCTGGCCCTGAGAGAGTTGCAGCAAG
CGGTCCACGCTGGTTTGCCCCAGCAGGCGAAAATCCTGTTTGATGGTGGTTAACGGCGGGATATAACATG
AGCTGTCTTCGGTATCGTCGTATCCCACTACCGAGATGTCCGCACCAACGCGCAGCCCGGACTCGGTAAT
GGCGCGCATTGCGCCCAGCGCCATCTGATCGTTGGCAACCAGCATCGCAGTGGGAACGATGCCCTCATTC
AGCATTTGCATGGTTTGTTGAAAACCGGACATGGCACTCCAGTCGCCTTCCCGTTCCGCTATCGGCTGAA
TTTGATTGCGAGTGAGATATTTATGCCAGCCAGCCAGACGCAGACGCGCCGAGACAGAACTTAATGGGCC
CGCTAACAGCGCGATTTGCTGGTGACCCAATGCGACCAGATGCTCCACGCCCAGTCGCGTACCGTCTTCA
TGGGAGAAAATAATACTGTTGATGGGTGTCTGGTCAGAGACATCAAGAAATAACGCCGGAACATTAGTGC
AGGCAGCTTCCACAGCAATGGCATCCTGGTCATCCAGCGGATAGTTAATGATCAGCCCACTGACGCGTTG
CGCGAGAAGATTGTGCACCGCCGCTTTACAGGCTTCGACGCCGCTTCGTTCTACCATCGACACCACCACG
CTGGCACCCAGTTGATCGGCGCGAGATTTAATCGCCGCGACAATTTGCGACGGCGCGTGCAGGGCCAGAC
TGGAGGTGGCAACGCCAATCAGCAACGACTGTTTGCCCGCCAGTTGTTGTGCCACGCGGTTGGGAATGTA
ATTCAGCTCCGCCATCGCCGCTTCCACTTTTTCCCGCGTTTTCGCAGAAACGTGGCTGGCCTGGTTCACC
ACGCGGGAAACGGTCTGATAAGAGACACCGGCATACTCTGCGACATCGTATAACGTTACTGGTTTCACAT
TCACCACCCTGAATTGACTCTCTTCCGGGCGCTATCATGCCATACCGCGAAAGGTTTTGCGCCATTCGAT
GGTGTCCGGGATCTCGACGCTCTCCCTTATGCGACTCCTGCATTAGGAAGCAGCCCAGTAGTAGGTTGAG
GCCGTTGAGCACCGCCGCCGCAAGGAATGGTGCATGCAAGGAGATGGCGCCCAACAGTCCCCCGGCCACG
GGGCCTGCCACCATACCCACGCCGAAACAAGCGCTCATGAGCCCGAAGTGGCGAGCCCGATCTTCCCCAT
CGGTGATGTCGGCGATATAGGCGCCAGCAACCGCACCTGTGGCGCCGGTGATGCCGGCCACGATGCGTCC
GGCGTAGAGGATCGAGATCGATCTCGATCCCGCGAAATTAATACGACTCACTATAGGGGAATTGTGAGCG
GATAACAATTCCCCTCTAGAAATAATTTTGTTTAACTTTAAGAAGGAGATATACCATGGCAAGCTGGAGC
CACCCGCAGTTCGAAAAGGGTGCAGATGACGACGACAAGGTACCGCATATGGATAAAGACTGCGAAATGA
AACGCACTACCCTGGACAGCCCGCTGGGTAAACTGGAACTGAGCGGTTGCGAGCAGGGCCTGCACGAAAT
CATTTTCCTGGGCAAAGGTACGAGCGCTGCGGATGCGGTCGAAGTACCGGCTCCGGCTGCGGTTCTGGGT
GGCCCGGAGCCGCTGATGCAGGCTACCGCATGGCTGAACGCATATTTTCACCAGCCAGAGGCGATTGAAG
AGTTCCCTGTACCGGCCCTGCATCACCCGGTATTTCAGCAGGAATCCTTTACCCGTCAGGTACTGTGGAA
ACTGCTGAAAGTAGTGAAATTCGGCGAGGTGATCTCCTATTCCCATCTGGCGGCGCTGGCTGGCAACCCA
GCGGCAACTGCGGCGGTGAAAACCGCTCTGTCTGGTAATCCGGTGCCAATTCTGATCCCGTGCCACCGTG
TGGTTCAGGGCGACCTGGACGTAGGTGGCTACGAAGGCGGCCTGGCTGTGAAAGAATGGCTGCTGGCGCA
CGAAGGTCACCGTCTGGGTAAACCAGGCCTGGGCAGCGGC
[693 nt withheld, positions 3121-3813]
GGAGCTCCGGGCTTCTCCTCAATTTCCGCTCATCACCACCATCATCACCATCACCACCACTAATTAACCT
AGGCTGCTGCCACCGCTGAGCAATAACTAGCATAACCCCTTGGGGCCTCTAAACGGGTCTTGAGGGGTTT
TTTGCTGAAAGGAGGAACTATATCCGGATTGGCGAATGGG
[124 nt withheld, positions 3994-4117]
C
[91 nt withheld, positions 4119-4209]
A
[49 nt withheld, positions 4211-4259]
CCTTTGACGTTGGAGTCCACGTTCTTT
[37 nt withheld, positions 4287-4323]
ACCCTATCTCGGTCTATTCTTTTGATTTATAAGGGATTTTGCCGATTTCGGCCTATTGGTTAAAAAATGA
GCTGATTTAACAAAAATTTAACGCGAATTTTAACAAAATATTAACGTTTACAATTTCTGGCGGCACGATG
GCATGAGATTATCAAAAAGGATCTTCACCTAGATCCTTTTAAATTAAAAATGAAGTTTTAAATCAATCTA
AAGTATATATGAGTAAACTTGGTCTGACAGTTACCAATGCTTAATCAGTGAGGCACCTATCTCAGCGATC
TGTCTATTTCGTTCATCCATAGTTGCCTGACTCCCCGTCGTGTAGATAACTACGATACGGGAGGGCTTAC
CATCTGGCCCCAGTGCTGCAATGATACCGCGAGACCCACGCTCACCGGCTCCAGATTTATCAGCAATAAA
CCAGCCAGCCGGAAGGGCCGAGCGCAGAAGTGGTCCTGCAACTTTATCCGCCTCCATCCAGTCTATTAAT
TGTTGCCGGGAAGCTAGAGTAAGTAGTTCGCCAGTTAATAGTTTGCGCAACGTTGTTGCCATTGCTACAG
GCATCGTGGTGTCACGCTCGTCGTTTGGTATGGCTTCATTCAGCTCCGGTTCCCAACGATCAAGGCGAGT
TACATGATCCCCCATGTTGTGCAAAAAAGCGGTTAGCTCCTTCGGTCCTCCGATCGTTGTCAGAAGTAAG
TTGGCCGCAGTGTTATCACTCATGGTTATGGCAGCACTGCATAATTCTCTTACTGTCATGCCATCCGTAA
GATGCTTTTCTGTGACTGGTGAGTACTCAACCAAGTCATTCTGAGAATAGTGTATGCGGCGACCGAGTTG
CTCTTGCCCGGCGTCAATACGGGATAATACCGCGCCACATAGCAGAACTTTAAAAGTGCTCATCATTGGA
AAACGTTCTTCGGGGCGAAAACTCTCAAGGATCTTACCGCTGTTGAGATCCAGTTCGATGTAACCCACTC
GTGCACCCAACTGATCTTCAGCATCTTTTACTTTCACCAGCGTTTCTGGGTGAGCAAAAACAGGAAGGCA
AAATGCCGCAAAAAAGGGAATAAGGGCGACACGGAAATGTTGAATACTCATACTCTTCCTTTTTCAATCA
TGATTGAAGCATTTATCAGGGTTATTGTCTCATGAGCGGATACATATTTGAATGTATTTAGAAAAATAAA
CAAATAGGTCATGACCAAAATCCCTTAACGTGAGTTTTCGTTCCACTGAGCGTCAGACCCCGTAGAAAAG
ATCAAAGGATCTTCTTGAGATCCTTTTTTTCTGCGCGTAATCTGCTGCTTGCAAACAAAAAAACCACCGC
TACCAGCGGTGGTTTGTTTGCCGGATCAAGAGCTACCAACTCTTTTTCCGAAGGTAACTGGCTTCAGCAG
AGCGCAGATACCAAATACTGTCCTTCTAGTGTAGCCGTAGTTAGGCCACCACTTCAAGAACTCTGTAGCA
CCGCCTACATACCTCGCTCTGCTAATCCTGTTACCAGTGGCTGCTGCCAGTGGCGATAAGTCGTGTCTTA
CCGGGTTGGACTCAAGACGATAGTTACCGGATAAGGCGCAGCGGTCGGGCTGAACGGGGGGTTCGTGCAC
ACAGCCCAGCTTGGAGCGAACGACCTACACCGAACTGAGATACCTACAGCGTGAGCTATGAGAAAGCGCC
ACGCTTCCCGAAGGGAGAAAGGCGGACAGGTATCCGGTAAGCGGCAGGGTCGGAACAGGAGAGCGCACGA
GGGAGCTTCCAGGGGGAAACGCCTGGTATCTTTATAGTCCTGTCGGGTTTCGCCACCTCTGACTTGAGCG
TCGATTTTTGTGATGCTCGTCAGGGGGGCGGAGCCTATGGAAAAACGCCAGCAACGCGGCCTTTTTACGG
TTCCTGGCCTTTTGCTGGCCTTTTGCTCACATGTTCTTTCCTGCGTTATCCCCTGATTCTGTGGATAACC
GTATTACCGCCTTTGAGTGAGCTGATACCGCTCGCCGCAGCCGAACGACCGAGCGCAGCGAGTCAGTGAG
CGAGGAAGCGGAAGAGCGCCTGATGCGGTATTTTCTCCTTACGCATCTGTGCGGTATTTCACACCGCATA
TATGGTGCAC
