Features (pLannotate 1.2.2; 20 found; start..end, strand, type, name):
     23..41      +  promoter       T7 promoter: promoter for bacteriophage T7 RNA polymerase
     42..66      +  protein_bind   lac operator: The lac repressor binds to the lac operator to inhibit transcription in E. coli. This inhibition can be relieved by adding lactose or isopropyl-β-D-thiogalactopyranoside (IPTG). lac repressor encoded by lacI
     81..103     +  RBS            RBS: efficient ribosome binding site from bacteriophage T7 gene 10 (Olins and Rangwala, 1989)
    119..142     +  CDS            Strep-Tag II: peptide that binds Strep-Tactin®, an engineered form of streptavidin
    173..718     +  CDS            MGMT (fragment): MGMT_HUMAN - Experimental evidence at protein level: Swiss-Prot protein existence level 1. Involved in the cellular defense against the biological effects of O6-methylguanine (O6-MeG) and O4-methylthymine (O4-MeT) in DNA. Repairs the methylated nucleobase in DNA by stoichiometrically transferring the methyl group to a cysteine residue in the enzyme. This is a suicide reaction: the enzyme is irreversibly inactivated. From Homo sapiens (Human).
    724..1418    +  CDS            HIV-1 gag (fragment) (sequence partly withheld): gag protein from human immunodeficiency virus 1; gag
   1489..1506    +  CDS            SET1 (fragment): solubility-enhancement tag derived from T7 phage gene 10B
   1514..1561    +  terminator     T7 terminator: transcription terminator for bacteriophage T7 RNA polymerase
   1598..2053    +  rep_origin     f1 ori (sequence partly withheld): f1 bacteriophage origin of replication; arrow indicates direction of (+) strand synthesis
   2168..3028    -  CDS            AmpR: β-lactamase; bla; confers resistance to ampicillin, carbenicillin, and related antibiotics
   3029..3121    -  promoter       AmpR promoter: bla
   3202..3790    +  rep_origin     ori: high-copy-number ColE1/pMB1/pBR322/pUC origin of replication
   3976..4115    -  misc_feature   bom: basis of mobility region from pBR322
   4217..4408    -  CDS            rop: Rop protein, which maintains plasmids at low copy number; rop
   4425..4805    +  CDS            YPB1_ECOLX: Protein predicted: Swiss-Prot protein existence level 4. From Escherichia coli.
   4867..4931    -  CDS            TcR (fragment): tetracycline efflux protein; tet; confers resistance to tetracycline
   4946..4967    -  protein_bind   CAP binding site: CAP binding activates transcription in the presence of cAMP. E. coli catabolite activator protein
   4980..6062    -  CDS            lacI: lac repressor; lacI; The lac repressor binds to the lac operator to inhibit transcription in E. coli. This inhibition can be relieved by adding lactose or isopropyl-β-D-thiogalactopyranoside (IPTG).
   6063..6140    -  promoter       lacI promoter: lacI
   6148..6427    -  CDS            TcR (fragment): tetracycline efflux protein; tet; confers resistance to tetracycline
>Addgene plasmid #130718 | pET51b(+)_SNAP-p24 | addgene full sequence | sequence record 254948 | Addgene NGS Result
ATCGATCTCGATCCCGCGAAATTAATACGACTCACTATAGGGGAATTGTGAGCGGATAACAATTCCCCTC
TAGAAATAATTTTGTTTAACTTTAAGAAGGAGATATACCATGGCAAGCTGGAGCCACCCGCAGTTCGAAA
AGGGTGCAGATGACGACGACAAGGTACCGCATATGGATAAAGACTGCGAAATGAAACGCACTACCCTGGA
CAGCCCGCTGGGTAAACTGGAACTGAGCGGTTGCGAGCAGGGCCTGCACGAAATCATTTTCCTGGGCAAA
GGTACGAGCGCTGCGGATGCGGTCGAAGTACCGGCTCCGGCTGCGGTTCTGGGTGGCCCGGAGCCGCTGA
TGCAGGCTACCGCATGGCTGAACGCATATTTTCACCAGCCAGAGGCGATTGAAGAGTTCCCTGTACCGGC
CCTGCATCACCCGGTATTTCAGCAGGAATCCTTTACCCGTCAGGTACTGTGGAAACTGCTGAAAGTAGTG
AAATTCGGCGAGGTGATCTCCTATTCCCATCTGGCGGCGCTGGCTGGCAACCCAGCGGCAACTGCGGCGG
TGAAAACCGCTCTGTCTGGTAATCCGGTGCCAATTCTGATCCCGTGCCACCGTGTGGTTCAGGGCGACCT
GGACGTAGGTGGCTACGAAGGCGGCCTGGCTGTGAAAGAATGGCTGCTGGCGCACGAAGGTCACCGTCTG
GGTAAACCAGGCCTGGGCAGCGGC
[693 nt withheld, positions 725-1417]
GGAGCTCCGGGCTTCTCCTCAATTTCCGCTCATCACCACCATCATCACCATCACCACCACTAATTAACCT
AGGCTGCTGCCACCGCTGAGCAATAACTAGCATAACCCCTTGGGGCCTCTAAACGGGTCTTGAGGGGTTT
TTTGCTGAAAGGAGGAACTATATCCGGATTGGCGAATGGG
[124 nt withheld, positions 1598-1721]
C
[91 nt withheld, positions 1723-1813]
A
[49 nt withheld, positions 1815-1863]
CCTTTGACGTTGGAGTCCACGTTCTTT
[37 nt withheld, positions 1891-1927]
ACCCTATCTCGGTCTATTCTTTTGATTTATAAGGGATTTTGCCGATTTCGGCCTATTGGTTAAAAAATGA
GCTGATTTAACAAAAATTTAACGCGAATTTTAACAAAATATTAACGTTTACAATTTCTGGCGGCACGATG
GCATGAGATTATCAAAAAGGATCTTCACCTAGATCCTTTTAAATTAAAAATGAAGTTTTAAATCAATCTA
AAGTATATATGAGTAAACTTGGTCTGACAGTTACCAATGCTTAATCAGTGAGGCACCTATCTCAGCGATC
TGTCTATTTCGTTCATCCATAGTTGCCTGACTCCCCGTCGTGTAGATAACTACGATACGGGAGGGCTTAC
CATCTGGCCCCAGTGCTGCAATGATACCGCGAGACCCACGCTCACCGGCTCCAGATTTATCAGCAATAAA
CCAGCCAGCCGGAAGGGCCGAGCGCAGAAGTGGTCCTGCAACTTTATCCGCCTCCATCCAGTCTATTAAT
TGTTGCCGGGAAGCTAGAGTAAGTAGTTCGCCAGTTAATAGTTTGCGCAACGTTGTTGCCATTGCTACAG
GCATCGTGGTGTCACGCTCGTCGTTTGGTATGGCTTCATTCAGCTCCGGTTCCCAACGATCAAGGCGAGT
TACATGATCCCCCATGTTGTGCAAAAAAGCGGTTAGCTCCTTCGGTCCTCCGATCGTTGTCAGAAGTAAG
TTGGCCGCAGTGTTATCACTCATGGTTATGGCAGCACTGCATAATTCTCTTACTGTCATGCCATCCGTAA
GATGCTTTTCTGTGACTGGTGAGTACTCAACCAAGTCATTCTGAGAATAGTGTATGCGGCGACCGAGTTG
CTCTTGCCCGGCGTCAATACGGGATAATACCGCGCCACATAGCAGAACTTTAAAAGTGCTCATCATTGGA
AAACGTTCTTCGGGGCGAAAACTCTCAAGGATCTTACCGCTGTTGAGATCCAGTTCGATGTAACCCACTC
GTGCACCCAACTGATCTTCAGCATCTTTTACTTTCACCAGCGTTTCTGGGTGAGCAAAAACAGGAAGGCA
AAATGCCGCAAAAAAGGGAATAAGGGCGACACGGAAATGTTGAATACTCATACTCTTCCTTTTTCAATCA
TGATTGAAGCATTTATCAGGGTTATTGTCTCATGAGCGGATACATATTTGAATGTATTTAGAAAAATAAA
CAAATAGGTCATGACCAAAATCCCTTAACGTGAGTTTTCGTTCCACTGAGCGTCAGACCCCGTAGAAAAG
ATCAAAGGATCTTCTTGAGATCCTTTTTTTCTGCGCGTAATCTGCTGCTTGCAAACAAAAAAACCACCGC
TACCAGCGGTGGTTTGTTTGCCGGATCAAGAGCTACCAACTCTTTTTCCGAAGGTAACTGGCTTCAGCAG
AGCGCAGATACCAAATACTGTCCTTCTAGTGTAGCCGTAGTTAGGCCACCACTTCAAGAACTCTGTAGCA
CCGCCTACATACCTCGCTCTGCTAATCCTGTTACCAGTGGCTGCTGCCAGTGGCGATAAGTCGTGTCTTA
CCGGGTTGGACTCAAGACGATAGTTACCGGATAAGGCGCAGCGGTCGGGCTGAACGGGGGGTTCGTGCAC
ACAGCCCAGCTTGGAGCGAACGACCTACACCGAACTGAGATACCTACAGCGTGAGCTATGAGAAAGCGCC
ACGCTTCCCGAAGGGAGAAAGGCGGACAGGTATCCGGTAAGCGGCAGGGTCGGAACAGGAGAGCGCACGA
GGGAGCTTCCAGGGGGAAACGCCTGGTATCTTTATAGTCCTGTCGGGTTTCGCCACCTCTGACTTGAGCG
TCGATTTTTGTGATGCTCGTCAGGGGGGCGGAGCCTATGGAAAAACGCCAGCAACGCGGCCTTTTTACGG
TTCCTGGCCTTTTGCTGGCCTTTTGCTCACATGTTCTTTCCTGCGTTATCCCCTGATTCTGTGGATAACC
GTATTACCGCCTTTGAGTGAGCTGATACCGCTCGCCGCAGCCGAACGACCGAGCGCAGCGAGTCAGTGAG
CGAGGAAGCGGAAGAGCGCCTGATGCGGTATTTTCTCCTTACGCATCTGTGCGGTATTTCACACCGCAAT
GGTGCACTCTCAGTACAATCTGCTCTGATGCCGCATAGTTAAGCCAGTATACACTCCGCTATCGCTACGT
GACTGGGTCATGGCTGCGCCCCGACACCCGCCAACACCCGCTGACGCGCCCTGACGGGCTTGTCTGCTCC
CGGCATCCGCTTACAGACAAGCTGTGACCGTCTCCGGGAGCTGCATGTGTCAGAGGTTTTCACCGTCATC
ACCGAAACGCGCGAGGCAGCTGCGGTAAAGCTCATCAGCGTGGTCGTGAAGCGATTCACAGATGTCTGCC
TGTTCATCCGCGTCCAGCTCGTTGAGTTTCTCCAGAAGCGTTAATGTCTGGCTTCTGATAAAGCGGGCCA
TGTTAAGGGCGGTTTTTTCCTGTTTGGTCACTGATGCCTCCGTGTAAGGGGGATTTCTGTTCATGGGGGT
AATGATACCGATGAAACGAGAGAGGATGCTCACGATACGGGTTACTGATGATGAACATGCCCGGTTACTG
GAACGTTGTGAGGGTAAACAACTGGCGGTATGGATGCGGCGGGACCAGAGAAAAATCACTCAGGGTCAAT
GCCAGCGCTTCGTTAATACAGATGTAGGTGTTCCACAGGGTAGCCAGCAGCATCCTGCGATGCAGATCCG
GAACATAATGGTGCAGGGCGCTGACTTCCGCGTTTCCAGACTTTACGAAACACGGAAACCGAAGACCATT
CATGTTGTTGCTCAGGTCGCAGACGTTTTGCAGCAGCAGTCGCTTCACGTTCGCTCGCGTATCGGTGATT
CATTCTGCTAACCAGTAAGGCAACCCCGCCAGCCTAGCCGGGTCCTCAACGACAGGAGCACGATCATGCT
AGTCATGCCCCGCGCCCACCGGAAGGAGCTGACTGGGTTGAAGGCTCTCAAGGGCATCGGTCGAGATCCC
GGTGCCTAATGAGTGAGCTAACTTACATTAATTGCGTTGCGCTCACTGCCCGCTTTCCAGTCGGGAAACC
TGTCGTGCCAGCTGCATTAATGAATCGGCCAACGCGCGGGGAGAGGCGGTTTGCGTATTGGGCGCCAGGG
TGGTTTTTCTTTTCACCAGTGAGACGGGCAACAGCTGATTGCCCTTCACCGCCTGGCCCTGAGAGAGTTG
CAGCAAGCGGTCCACGCTGGTTTGCCCCAGCAGGCGAAAATCCTGTTTGATGGTGGTTAACGGCGGGATA
TAACATGAGCTGTCTTCGGTATCGTCGTATCCCACTACCGAGATGTCCGCACCAACGCGCAGCCCGGACT
CGGTAATGGCGCGCATTGCGCCCAGCGCCATCTGATCGTTGGCAACCAGCATCGCAGTGGGAACGATGCC
CTCATTCAGCATTTGCATGGTTTGTTGAAAACCGGACATGGCACTCCAGTCGCCTTCCCGTTCCGCTATC
GGCTGAATTTGATTGCGAGTGAGATATTTATGCCAGCCAGCCAGACGCAGACGCGCCGAGACAGAACTTA
ATGGGCCCGCTAACAGCGCGATTTGCTGGTGACCCAATGCGACCAGATGCTCCACGCCCAGTCGCGTACC
GTCTTCATGGGAGAAAATAATACTGTTGATGGGTGTCTGGTCAGAGACATCAAGAAATAACGCCGGAACA
TTAGTGCAGGCAGCTTCCACAGCAATGGCATCCTGGTCATCCAGCGGATAGTTAATGATCAGCCCACTGA
CGCGTTGCGCGAGAAGATTGTGCACCGCCGCTTTACAGGCTTCGACGCCGCTTCGTTCTACCATCGACAC
CACCACGCTGGCACCCAGTTGATCGGCGCGAGATTTAATCGCCGCGACAATTTGCGACGGCGCGTGCAGG
GCCAGACTGGAGGTGGCAACGCCAATCAGCAACGACTGTTTGCCCGCCAGTTGTTGTGCCACGCGGTTGG
GAATGTAATTCAGCTCCGCCATCGCCGCTTCCACTTTTTCCCGCGTTTTCGCAGAAACGTGGCTGGCCTG
GTTCACCACGCGGGAAACGGTCTGATAAGAGACACCGGCATACTCTGCGACATCGTATAACGTTACTGGT
TTCACATTCACCACCCTGAATTGACTCTCTTCCGGGCGCTATCATGCCATACCGCGAAAGGTTTTGCGCC
ATTCGATGGTGTCCGGGATCTCGACGCTCTCCCTTATGCGACTCCTGCATTAGGAAGCAGCCCAGTAGTA
GGTTGAGGCCGTTGAGCACCGCCGCCGCAAGGAATGGTGCATGCAAGGAGATGGCGCCCAACAGTCCCCC
GGCCACGGGGCCTGCCACCATACCCACGCCGAAACAAGCGCTCATGAGCCCGAAGTGGCGAGCCCGATCT
TCCCCATCGGTGATGTCGGCGATATAGGCGCCAGCAACCGCACCTGTGGCGCCGGTGATGCCGGCCACGA
TGCGTCCGGCGTAGAGGATCGAG
